Addgene plasmid #166783: pLV-mTurquoise2-IL-1beta-mNeonGreen
Purpose: FRET analysis (pro-IL-1beta cleavage) in living cells
Depositing lab: Hao Wu. Depositing organization: Boston Children's Hospital. Publication: HDAC6 mediates an aggresome-like mechanism for NLRP3 and pyrin inflammasome activation. Magupalli VG, Negro R, Tian Y, Hauenstein AV, Di Caprio G, Skillern W, Deng Q, Orning P, Alam HB, Maliga Z, Sharif H, Hu JJ, Evavold CL, Kagan JC, Schmidt FI, Fitzgerald KA, Kirchhausen T, Li Y, Wu H. Science. 2020 Sep 18;369(6510). pii: 369/6510/eaas8995. doi: 10.1126/science.aas8995. PubMed 32943500.
Backbone
  Vector backbone: pLV-eGFP
  Backbone manufacturer: Pantelis Tsoulfas (Addgene #36083)
  Backbone size w/o insert (bp): 7435
  Total vector size (bp): 8964
  Vector type: Mammalian Expression, Lentiviral
Growth in bacteria
  Bacterial resistance: Ampicillin, 100 μg/mL
  Growth temperature: 37°C
  Growth strain: NEB Stable
  Growth instructions: optimal growth in low salt LB (5gm NaCl)
  Copy number: Unknown
Gene/Insert
  Gene/Insert name: mTurquoise2-IL-1b-mNeongreen
  Species: H. sapiens (human)
  Insert size (bp): 2277
  Entrez Gene: IL1B (a.k.a. IL-1, IL1-BETA, IL1F2, IL1beta)
  Promoter: CMV
  Tag / fusion protein: mTurquoise2 (N terminal on insert); mNeonGreen (C terminal on insert)
  Cloning method: Restriction Enzyme; 5′ cloning site XbaI (not destroyed); 3′ cloning site SalI (not destroyed)
  Sequencing primers: 5′ CMV fwd; 3′ WPRE-R
Terms and licenses: Academic/Nonprofit Terms; Industry Terms: Not Available to Industry
How to cite: pLV-mTurquoise2-IL-1beta-mNeonGreen was a gift from Hao Wu (Addgene plasmid # 166783 ; http://n2t.net/addgene:166783 ; RRID:Addgene_166783)
