[The description below was written by a language model from this plasmid's Addgene catalogue record and pLannotate feature annotations shown in this document.]
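Description:
pLV-mTurquoise2-IL-1beta-mNeonGreen is a lentiviral transfer plasmid of about 9 kb, built on the pLV-eGFP backbone, for mammalian expression of a FRET reporter of pro-IL-1β cleavage. It is propagated in E. coli through a high-copy ColE1/pUC-type origin with ampicillin selection (AmpR). The backbone also carries an f1 origin, an SV40 origin and poly(A) signal, and remnants of a lac/lacZα cloning region flanked by T7 and T3 promoters. The viral portion has a third-generation layout. An RSV promoter drives a truncated HIV-1 5' LTR, followed by the Ψ packaging signal with a gag fragment, the Rev response element for Rev-dependent export of the genomic RNA, and the cPPT/CTS. The 3' LTR has the ΔU3 deletion, which makes the integrated provirus self-inactivating. Virus production therefore requires packaging and envelope functions supplied in trans.

Between the cPPT and a WPRE, which enhances transcript expression, the CMV enhancer/promoter drives a single fusion open reading frame. In it, human IL1B is flanked by the cyan fluorescent protein mTurquoise2 at the N terminus and the yellow-green mNeonGreen at the C terminus. The roughly 2.3 kb insert was cloned between XbaI and SalI sites. In the intact fusion the two fluorophores are held together and can act as a FRET donor–acceptor pair. Proteolytic processing of pro-IL-1β would separate them and reduce the FRET signal. The stated purpose is FRET analysis of pro-IL-1β cleavage in living cells, and the associated publication concerns NLRP3 and pyrin inflammasome activation. No mammalian selection marker is annotated, so transduced cells would presumably be identified by fluorescence.
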