Features (pLannotate 1.2.2; 29 found; start..end, strand, type, name):
      1..227     +  promoter       RSV promoter: Rous sarcoma virus enhancer/promoter
    228..408     +  LTR            5' LTR (truncated): truncated 5' long terminal repeat (LTR) from HIV-1
    455..580     +  misc_feature   HIV-1 Ψ: packaging signal of human immunodeficiency virus type 1
    564..927     +  CDS            HIV-1 gag (fragment): gag protein from human immunodeficiency virus 1; gag
   1073..1306    +  misc_feature   RRE: The Rev response element (RRE) of HIV-1 allows for Rev-dependent mRNA export from the nucleus to the cytoplasm.
   1683..1783    +  CDS            Rev (fragment): human immunodeficiency virus 1 (HIV-1) Rev protein; rev; enhances nuclear export of unspliced and incompletely spliced viral mRNAs
   1802..1918    +  misc_feature   cPPT/CTS: central polypurine tract and central termination sequence of HIV-1
   1941..2244    +  enhancer       CMV enhancer: human cytomegalovirus immediate early enhancer
   2245..2448    +  promoter       CMV promoter: human cytomegalovirus (CMV) immediate early promoter
   2525..3241    +  CDS            mTurquoise2: mTurquoise2 is a basic (constitutively fluorescent) cyan fluorescent protein published in 2012, derived from Aequorea victoria. It is reported to be a rapidly-maturing monomer with very low acid sensitivity.
   3242..3260    +  misc_feature   MCS (fragment): multiple cloning site
   3263..4069    +  CDS            IL1B: IL1B_HUMAN - Also known as IL1F2. Experimental evidence at protein level: Swiss-Prot protein existence level 1. Potent proinflammatory cytokine. Initially discovered as the major endogenous pyrogen, induces prostaglandin synthesis, neutrophil influx and activation, T-cell activation and cytokine production, B- cell activation and antibody production, and fibroblast proliferation and collagen production. Promotes Th17 differentiation of T-cells. Synergizes with IL12/interleukin-12 to induce IFNG synthesis from T- helper 1 (Th1) cells (PubMed:10653850). Plays a role in angiogenesis by inducing V
   4091..4801    +  CDS            mNeonGreen: bright monomeric yellow-green fluorescent protein derived from LanYFP (Shaner et al., 2013)
   4808..5396    +  misc_feature   WPRE: woodchuck hepatitis virus posttranscriptional regulatory element
   5413..5481    +  CDS            nef (fragment): NEF_HV1Z2 - Experimental evidence at protein level: Swiss-Prot protein existence level 1. Extracellular Nef protein targets CD4(+) T-lymphocytes for apoptosis by interacting with CXCR4 surface receptors. From Human immunodeficiency virus type 1 group M subtype D (isolate Z2/CDC-Z34) (HIV-1).
   5483..5716    +  LTR            3' LTR (ΔU3): self-inactivating 3' long terminal repeat (LTR) from HIV-1
   5788..5909    +  polyA_signal   SV40 poly(A) signal: SV40 polyadenylation signal
   5949..6084    +  rep_origin     SV40 ori: SV40 origin of replication
   6105..6123    -  promoter       T7 promoter: promoter for bacteriophage T7 RNA polymerase
   6131..6286    +  CDS            lacZα (fragment): LacZα fragment of β-galactosidase; lacZ fragment
   6291..6719    +  rep_origin     f1 ori (sequence partly withheld): f1 bacteriophage origin of replication; arrow indicates direction of (+) strand synthesis
   6772..6876    +  promoter       AmpR promoter: bla
   6877..7737    +  CDS            AmpR: β-lactamase; bla; confers resistance to ampicillin, carbenicillin, and related antibiotics
   7908..8496    +  rep_origin     ori: high-copy-number ColE1/pMB1/pBR322/pUC origin of replication
   8679..8771    +  CDS            lacI (fragment): lac repressor; lacI; The lac repressor binds to the lac operator to inhibit transcription in E. coli. This inhibition can be relieved by adding lactose or isopropyl-β-D-thiogalactopyranoside (IPTG).
   8784..8805    +  protein_bind   CAP binding site: CAP binding activates transcription in the presence of cAMP. E. coli catabolite activator protein
   8824..8850    +  promoter       lac promoter (fragment): promoter for the E. coli lac operon
   8858..8874    +  protein_bind   lac operator: The lac repressor binds to the lac operator to inhibit transcription in E. coli. This inhibition can be relieved by adding lactose or isopropyl-β-D-thiogalactopyranoside (IPTG). lac repressor encoded by lacI
   8919..8937    +  promoter       T3 promoter: promoter for bacteriophage T3 RNA polymerase
>Addgene plasmid #166783 | pLV-mTurquoise2-IL-1beta-mNeonGreen | addgene full sequence | sequence record 328156 | Addgene NGS Result
TGTAGTCTTATGCAATACTCTTGTAGTCTTGCAACATGGTAACGATGAGTTAGCAACATGCCTTACAAGG
AGAGAAAAAGCACCGTGCATGCCGATTGGTGGAAGTAAGGTGGTACGATCGTGCCTTATTAGGAAGGCAA
CAGACGGGTCTGACATGGATTGGACGAACCACTGAATTGCCGCATTGCAGAGATATTGTATTTAAGTGCC
TAGCTCGATACATAAACGGGTCTCTCTGGTTAGACCAGATCTGAGCCTGGGAGCTCTCTGGCTAACTAGG
GAACCCACTGCTTAAGCCTCAATAAAGCTTGCCTTGAGTGCTTCAAGTAGTGTGTGCCCGTCTGTTGTGT
GACTCTGGTAACTAGAGATCCCTCAGACCCTTTTAGTCAGTGTGGAAAATCTCTAGCAGTGGCGCCCGAA
CAGGGACTTGAAAGCGAAAGGGAAACCAGAGGAGCTCTCTCGACGCAGGACTCGGCTTGCTGAAGCGCGC
ACGGCAAGAGGCGAGGGGCGGCGACTGGTGAGTACGCCAAAAATTTTGACTAGCGGAGGCTAGAAGGAGA
GAGATGGGTGCGAGAGCGTCAGTATTAAGCGGGGGAGAATTAGATCGCGATGGGAAAAAATTCGGTTAAG
GCCAGGGGGAAAGAAAAAATATAAATTAAAACATATAGTATGGGCAAGCAGGGAGCTAGAACGATTCGCA
GTTAATCCTGGCCTGTTAGAAACATCAGAAGGCTGTAGACAAATACTGGGACAGCTACAACCATCCCTTC
AGACAGGATCAGAAGAACTTAGATCATTATATAATACAGTAGCAACCCTCTATTGTGTGCATCAAAGGAT
AGAGATAAAAGACACCAAGGAAGCTTTAGACAAGATAGAGGAAGAGCAAAACAAAAGTAAGACCACCGCA
CAGCAAGCGGCCGCTGATCTTCAGACCTGGAGGAGGAGATATGAGGGACAATTGGAGAAGTGAATTATAT
AAATATAAAGTAGTAAAAATTGAACCATTAGGAGTAGCACCCACCAAGGCAAAGAGAAGAGTGGTGCAGA
GAGAAAAAAGAGCAGTGGGAATAGGAGCTTTGTTCCTTGGGTTCTTGGGAGCAGCAGGAAGCACTATGGG
CGCAGCGTCAATGACGCTGACGGTACAGGCCAGACAATTATTGTCTGGTATAGTGCAGCAGCAGAACAAT
TTGCTGAGGGCTATTGAGGCGCAACAGCATCTGTTGCAACTCACAGTCTGGGGCATCAAGCAGCTCCAGG
CAAGAATCCTGGCTGTGGAAAGATACCTAAAGGATCAACAGCTCCTGGGGATTTGGGGTTGCTCTGGAAA
ACTCATTTGCACCACTGCTGTGCCTTGGAATGCTAGTTGGAGTAATAAATCTCTGGAACAGATTTGGAAT
CACACGACCTGGATGGAGTGGGACAGAGAAATTAACAATTACACAAGCTTAATACACTCCTTAATTGAAG
AATCGCAAAACCAGCAAGAAAAGAATGAACAAGAATTATTGGAATTAGATAAATGGGCAAGTTTGTGGAA
TTGGTTTAACATAACAAATTGGCTGTGGTATATAAAATTATTCATAATGATAGTAGGAGGCTTGGTAGGT
TTAAGAATAGTTTTTGCTGTACTTTCTATAGTGAATAGAGTTAGGCAGGGATATTCACCATTATCGTTTC
AGACCCACCTCCCAACCCCGAGGGGACCCGACAGGCCCGAAGGAATAGAAGAAGAAGGTGGAGAGAGAGA
CAGAGACAGATCCATTCGATTAGTGAACGGATCTCGACGGTATCGGTTAACTTTTAAAAGAAAAGGGGGG
ATTGGGGGGTATAGTGCAGGGGAAAGAATAGTAGACATAATAGCAACAGACATACAAACTAAAGAATTAC
AAAAACAAATTACAAAATTCAAAATTTTATCGATAAGCTTGGGAGTTCCGCGTTACATAACTTACGGTAA
ATGGCCCGCCTGGCTGACCGCCCAACGACCCCCGCCCATTGACGTCAATAATGACGTATGTTCCCATAGT
AACGCCAATAGGGACTTTCCATTGACGTCAATGGGTGGAGTATTTACGGTAAACTGCCCACTTGGCAGTA
CATCAAGTGTATCATATGCCAAGTACGCCCCCTATTGACGTCAATGACGGTAAATGGCCCGCCTGGCATT
ATGCCCAGTACATGACCTTATGGGACTTTCCTACTTGGCAGTACATCTACGTATTAGTCATCGCTATTAC
CATGGTGATGCGGTTTTGGCAGTACATCAATGGGCGTGGATAGCGGTTTGACTCACGGGGATTTCCAAGT
CTCCACCCCATTGACGTCAATGGGAGTTTGTTTTGGCACCAAAATCAACGGGACTTTCCAAAATGTCGTA
ACAACTCCGCCCCATTGACGCAAATGGGCGGTAGGCGTGTACGGTGGGAGGTCTATATAAGCAGAGCTCG
TTTAGTGAACCGTCAGATCGCCTGGAGACGCCATCCACGCTGTTTTGACCTCCATAGAAGACACCGACTC
TAGAATGGTGAGCAAGGGCGAGGAGCTGTTCACCGGGGTGGTGCCCATCCTGGTCGAGCTGGACGGCGAC
GTAAACGGCCACAAGTTCAGCGTGTCCGGCGAGGGCGAGGGCGATGCCACCTACGGCAAGCTGACCCTGA
AGTTCATCTGCACCACCGGCAAGCTGCCCGTGCCCTGGCCCACCCTCGTGACCACCCTGTCCTGGGGCGT
GCAGTGCTTCGCCCGCTACCCCGACCACATGAAGCAGCACGACTTCTTCAAGTCCGCCATGCCCGAAGGC
TACGTCCAGGAGCGCACCATCTTCTTCAAGGACGACGGCAACTACAAGACCCGCGCCGAGGTGAAGTTCG
AGGGCGACACCCTGGTGAACCGCATCGAGCTGAAGGGCATCGACTTCAAGGAGGACGGCAACATCCTGGG
GCACAAGCTGGAGTACAACTACTTCAGCGACAACGTCTATATCACCGCCGACAAGCAGAAGAACGGCATC
AAGGCCAACTTCAAGATCCGCCACAACATCGAGGACGGCGGCGTGCAGCTCGCCGACCACTACCAGCAGA
ACACCCCCATCGGCGACGGCCCCGTGCTGCTGCCCGACAACCACTACCTGAGCACCCAGTCCAAGCTGAG
CAAAGACCCCAACGAGAAGCGCGATCACATGGTCCTGCTGGAGTTCGTGACCGCCGCCGGGATCACTCTC
GGCATGGACGAGCTGTACAAGTCCGGACTCAGATCTCGAGGAATGGCAGAAGTACCTGAGCTCGCCAGTG
AAATGATGGCTTATTACAGTGGCAATGAGGATGACTTGTTCTTTGAAGCTGATGGCCCTAAACAGATGAA
GTGCTCCTTCCAGGACCTGGACCTCTGCCCTCTGGATGGCGGCATCCAGCTACGAATCTCCGACCACCAC
TACAGCAAGGGCTTCAGGCAGGCCGCGTCAGTTGTTGTGGCCATGGACAAGCTGAGGAAGATGCTGGTTC
CCTGCCCACAGACCTTCCAGGAGAATGACCTGAGCACCTTCTTTCCCTTCATCTTTGAAGAAGAACCTAT
CTTCTTCGACACATGGGATAACGAGGCTTATGTGCACGATGCACCTGTACGATCACTGAACTGCACGCTC
CGGGACTCACAGCAAAAAAGCTTGGTGATGTCTGGTCCATATGAACTGAAAGCTCTCCACCTCCAGGGAC
AGGATATGGAGCAACAAGTGGTGTTCTCCATGTCCTTTGTACAAGGAGAAGAAAGTAATGACAAAATACC
TGTGGCCTTGGGCCTCAAGGAAAAGAATCTGTACCTGTCCTGCGTGTTGAAAGATGATAAGCCCACTCTA
CAGCTGGAGAGTGTAGATCCCAAAAATTACCCAAAGAAGAAGATGGAAAAGCGATTTGTCTTCAACAAGA
TAGAAATCAATAACAAGCTGGAATTTGAGTCTGCCCAGTTCCCCAACTGGTACATCAGCACCTCTCAAGC
AGAAAACATGCCCGTCTTCCTGGGAGGGACCAAAGGCGGCCAGGATATAACTGACTTCACCATGCAATTT
GTGTCTTCCGGATCCACCGGTAGCGGCTCAATGGTGAGCAAGGGCGAGGAGGATAACATGGCCTCTCTCC
CAGCGACACATGAGTTACACATCTTTGGCTCCATCAACGGTGTGGACTTTGACATGGTGGGTCAGGGCAC
CGGCAATCCAAATGATGGTTATGAGGAGTTAAACCTGAAGTCCACCAAGGGTGACCTCCAGTTCTCCCCC
TGGATTCTGGTCCCTCATATCGGGTATGGCTTCCATCAGTACCTGCCCTACCCTGACGGGATGTCGCCTT
TCCAGGCCGCCATGGTAGATGGCTCCGGATACCAAGTCCATCGCACAATGCAGTTTGAAGATGGTGCCTC
CCTTACTGTTAACTACCGCTACACCTACGAGGGAAGCCACATCAAAGGAGAGGCCCAGGTGAAGGGGACT
GGTTTCCCTGCTGACGGTCCTGTGATGACCAACTCGCTGACCGCTGCGGACTGGTGCAGGTCGAAGAAGA
CTTACCCCAACGACAAAACCATCATCAGTACCTTTAAGTGGAGTTACACCACTGGAAATGGCAAGCGCTA
CCGGAGCACTGCGCGGACCACCTACACCTTTGCCAAGCCAATGGCGGCTAACTATCTGAAGAACCAGCCG
ATGTACGTGTTCCGTAAGACGGAGCTCAAGCACTCCAAGACCGAGCTCAACTTCAAGGAGTGGCAAAAGG
CCTTTACCGATGTGATGGGCATGGACGAGCTGTACAAGTAAGTCGACAATCAACCTCTGGATTACAAAAT
TTGTGAAAGATTGACTGGTATTCTTAACTATGTTGCTCCTTTTACGCTATGTGGATACGCTGCTTTAATG
CCTTTGTATCATGCTATTGCTTCCCGTATGGCTTTCATTTTCTCCTCCTTGTATAAATCCTGGTTGCTGT
CTCTTTATGAGGAGTTGTGGCCCGTTGTCAGGCAACGTGGCGTGGTGTGCACTGTGTTTGCTGACGCAAC
CCCCACTGGTTGGGGCATTGCCACCACCTGTCAGCTCCTTTCCGGGACTTTCGCTTTCCCCCTCCCTATT
GCCACGGCGGAACTCATCGCCGCCTGCCTTGCCCGCTGCTGGACAGGGGCTCGGCTGTTGGGCACTGACA
ATTCCGTGGTGTTGTCGGGGAAGCTGACGTCCTTTCCATGGCTGCTCGCCTGTGTTGCCACCTGGATTCT
GCGCGGGACGTCCTTCTGCTACGTCCCTTCGGCCCTCAATCCAGCGGACCTTCCTTCCCGCGGCCTGCTG
CCGGCTCTGCGGCCTCTTCCGCGTCTTCGCCTTCGCCCTCAGACGAGTCGGATCTCCCTTTGGGCCGCCT
CCCCGCCTGGAATTCGAGCTCGGTACCTTTAAGACCAATGACTTACAAGGCAGCTGTAGATCTTAGCCAC
TTTTTAAAAGAAAAGGGGGGACTGGAAGGGCTAATTCACTCCCAACGAAGACAAGATCTGCTTTTTGCTT
GTACTGGGTCTCTCTGGTTAGACCAGATCTGAGCCTGGGAGCTCTCTGGCTAACTAGGGAACCCACTGCT
TAAGCCTCAATAAAGCTTGCCTTGAGTGCTTCAAGTAGTGTGTGCCCGTCTGTTGTGTGACTCTGGTAAC
TAGAGATCCCTCAGACCCTTTTAGTCAGTGTGGAAAATCTCTAGCAGTAGTAGTTCATGTCATCTTATTA
TTCAGTATTTATAACTTGCAAAGAAATGAATATCAGAGAGTGAGAGGAACTTGTTTATTGCAGCTTATAA
TGGTTACAAATAAAGCAATAGCATCACAAATTTCACAAATAAAGCATTTTTTTCACTGCATTCTAGTTGT
GGTTTGTCCAAACTCATCAATGTATCTTATCATGTCTGGCTCTAGCTATCCCGCCCCTAACTCCGCCCAT
CCCGCCCCTAACTCCGCCCAGTTCCGCCCATTCTCCGCCCCATGGCTGACTAATTTTTTTTATTTATGCA
GAGGCCGAGGCCGCCTCGGCCTCTGAGCTATTCCAGAAGTAGTGAGGAGGCTTTTTTGGAGGCCTAGGGA
CGTACCCAATTCGCCCTATAGTGAGTCGTATTACGCGCGCTCACTGGCCGTCGTTTTACAACGTCGTGAC
TGGGAAAACCCTGGCGTTACCCAACTTAATCGCCTTGCAGCACATCCCCCTTTCGCCAGCTGGCGTAATA
GCGAAGAGGCCCGCACCGATCGCCCTTCCCAACAGTTGCGCAGCCTGAATGGCGAATGGG
[124 nt withheld, positions 6291-6414]
C
[91 nt withheld, positions 6416-6506]
A
[49 nt withheld, positions 6508-6556]
CCTTTGACGTTGGAGTCCACGTTCTTT
[37 nt withheld, positions 6584-6620]
ACCCTATCTCGGTCTATTCTTTTGATTTATAAGGGATTTTGCCGATTTCGGCCTATTGGTTAAAAAATGA
GCTGATTTAACAAAAATTTAACGCGAATTTTAACAAAATATTAACGCTTACAATTTAGGTGGCACTTTTC
GGGGAAATGTGCGCGGAACCCCTATTTGTTTATTTTTCTAAATACATTCAAATATGTATCCGCTCATGAG
ACAATAACCCTGATAAATGCTTCAATAATATTGAAAAAGGAAGAGTATGAGTATTCAACATTTCCGTGTC
GCCCTTATTCCCTTTTTTGCGGCATTTTGCCTTCCTGTTTTTGCTCACCCAGAAACGCTGGTGAAAGTAA
AAGATGCTGAAGATCAGTTGGGTGCACGAGTGGGTTACATCGAACTGGATCTCAACAGCGGTAAGATCCT
TGAGAGTTTTCGCCCCGAAGAACGTTTTCCAATGATGAGCACTTTTAAAGTTCTGCTATGTGGCGCGGTA
TTATCCCGTATTGACGCCGGGCAAGAGCAACTCGGTCGCCGCATACACTATTCTCAGAATGACTTGGTTG
AGTACTCACCAGTCACAGAAAAGCATCTTACGGATGGCATGACAGTAAGAGAATTATGCAGTGCTGCCAT
AACCATGAGTGATAACACTGCGGCCAACTTACTTCTGACAACGATCGGAGGACCGAAGGAGCTAACCGCT
TTTTTGCACAACATGGGGGATCATGTAACTCGCCTTGATCGTTGGGAACCGGAGCTGAATGAAGCCATAC
CAAACGACGAGCGTGACACCACGATGCCTGTAGCAATGGCAACAACGTTGCGCAAACTATTAACTGGCGA
ACTACTTACTCTAGCTTCCCGGCAACAATTAATAGACTGGATGGAGGCGGATAAAGTTGCAGGACCACTT
CTGCGCTCGGCCCTTCCGGCTGGCTGGTTTATTGCTGATAAATCTGGAGCCGGTGAGCGTGGGTCTCGCG
GTATCATTGCAGCACTGGGGCCAGATGGTAAGCCCTCCCGTATCGTAGTTATCTACACGACGGGGAGTCA
GGCAACTATGGATGAACGAAATAGACAGATCGCTGAGATAGGTGCCTCACTGATTAAGCATTGGTAACTG
TCAGACCAAGTTTACTCATATATACTTTAGATTGATTTAAAACTTCATTTTTAATTTAAAAGGATCTAGG
TGAAGATCCTTTTTGATAATCTCATGACCAAAATCCCTTAACGTGAGTTTTCGTTCCACTGAGCGTCAGA
CCCCGTAGAAAAGATCAAAGGATCTTCTTGAGATCCTTTTTTTCTGCGCGTAATCTGCTGCTTGCAAACA
AAAAAACCACCGCTACCAGCGGTGGTTTGTTTGCCGGATCAAGAGCTACCAACTCTTTTTCCGAAGGTAA
CTGGCTTCAGCAGAGCGCAGATACCAAATACTGTTCTTCTAGTGTAGCCGTAGTTAGGCCACCACTTCAA
GAACTCTGTAGCACCGCCTACATACCTCGCTCTGCTAATCCTGTTACCAGTGGCTGCTGCCAGTGGCGAT
AAGTCGTGTCTTACCGGGTTGGACTCAAGACGATAGTTACCGGATAAGGCGCAGCGGTCGGGCTGAACGG
GGGGTTCGTGCACACAGCCCAGCTTGGAGCGAACGACCTACACCGAACTGAGATACCTACAGCGTGAGCT
ATGAGAAAGCGCCACGCTTCCCGAAGGGAGAAAGGCGGACAGGTATCCGGTAAGCGGCAGGGTCGGAACA
GGAGAGCGCACGAGGGAGCTTCCAGGGGGAAACGCCTGGTATCTTTATAGTCCTGTCGGGTTTCGCCACC
TCTGACTTGAGCGTCGATTTTTGTGATGCTCGTCAGGGGGGCGGAGCCTATGGAAAAACGCCAGCAACGC
GGCCTTTTTACGGTTCCTGGCCTTTTGCTGGCCTTTTGCTCACATGTTCTTTCCTGCGTTATCCCCTGAT
TCTGTGGATAACCGTATTACCGCCTTTGAGTGAGCTGATACCGCTCGCCGCAGCCGAACGACCGAGCGCA
GCGAGTCAGTGAGCGAGGAAGCGGAAGAGCGCCCAATACGCAAACCGCCTCTCCCCGCGCGTTGGCCGAT
TCATTAATGCAGCTGGCACGACAGGTTTCCCGACTGGAAAGCGGGCAGTGAGCGCAACGCAATTAATGTG
AGTTAGCTCACTCATTAGGCACCCCAGGCTTTCCACTTTATGCTTCCGGCTCGTATGTTGTGTGGAATTG
TGAGCGGATAACAATTTCACACAGGAAACAGCTATGACCATGATTACGCCAAGCGCGCAATTAACCCTCA
CTAAAGGGAACAAAAGCTGGAGCTGCAAGCTTAA
